>Addgene plasmid #178282 | pLKO_AU1.C.NWS_mCherry-NLS | depositor full sequence | sequence record 346113 | Full Sequence
GTGGCACTTTTCGGGGAAATGTGCGCGGAACCCCTATTTGTTTATTTTTCTAAATACATTCAAATATGTA
TCCGCTCATGAGACAATAACCCTGATAAATGCTTCAATAATATTGAAAAAGGAAGAGTATGAGTATTCAA
CATTTCCGTGTCGCCCTTATTCCCTTTTTTGCGGCATTTTGCCTTCCTGTTTTTGCTCACCCAGAAACGC
TGGTGAAAGTAAAAGATGCTGAAGATCAGTTGGGTGCACGAGTGGGTTACATCGAACTGGATCTCAACAG
CGGTAAGATCCTTGAGAGTTTTCGCCCCGAAGAACGTTTTCCAATGATGAGCACTTTTAAAGTTCTGCTA
TGTGGCGCGGTATTATCCCGTATTGACGCCGGGCAAGAGCAACTCGGTCGCCGCATACACTATTCTCAGA
ATGACTTGGTTGAGTACTCACCAGTCACAGAAAAGCATCTTACGGATGGCATGACAGTAAGAGAATTATG
CAGTGCTGCCATAACCATGAGTGATAACACTGCGGCCAACTTACTTCTGACAACGATCGGAGGACCGAAG
GAGCTAACCGCTTTTTTGCACAACATGGGGGATCATGTAACTCGCCTTGATCGTTGGGAACCGGAGCTGA
ATGAAGCCATACCAAACGACGAGCGTGACACCACGATGCCTGTAGCAATGGCAACAACGTTGCGCAAACT
ATTAACTGGCGAACTACTTACTCTAGCTTCCCGGCAACAATTAATAGACTGGATGGAGGCGGATAAAGTT
GCAGGACCACTTCTGCGCTCGGCCCTTCCGGCTGGCTGGTTTATTGCTGATAAATCTGGAGCCGGTGAGC
GTGGGTCTCGCGGTATCATTGCAGCACTGGGGCCAGATGGTAAGCCCTCCCGTATCGTAGTTATCTACAC
GACGGGGAGTCAGGCAACTATGGATGAACGAAATAGACAGATCGCTGAGATAGGTGCCTCACTGATTAAG
CATTGGTAACTGTCAGACCAAGTTTACTCATATATACTTTAGATTGATTTAAAACTTCATTTTTAATTTA
AAAGGATCTAGGTGAAGATCCTTTTTGATAATCTCATGACCAAAATCCCTTAACGTGAGTTTTCGTTCCA
CTGAGCGTCAGACCCCGTAGAAAAGATCAAAGGATCTTCTTGAGATCCTTTTTTTCTGCGCGTAATCTGC
TGCTTGCAAACAAAAAAACCACCGCTACCAGCGGTGGTTTGTTTGCCGGATCAAGAGCTACCAACTCTTT
TTCCGAAGGTAACTGGCTTCAGCAGAGCGCAGATACCAAATACTGTTCTTCTAGTGTAGCCGTAGTTAGG
CCACCACTTCAAGAACTCTGTAGCACCGCCTACATACCTCGCTCTGCTAATCCTGTTACCAGTGGCTGCT
GCCAGTGGCGATAAGTCGTGTCTTACCGGGTTGGACTCAAGACGATAGTTACCGGATAAGGCGCAGCGGT
CGGGCTGAACGGGGGGTTCGTGCACACAGCCCAGCTTGGAGCGAACGACCTACACCGAACTGAGATACCT
ACAGCGTGAGCTATGAGAAAGCGCCACGCTTCCCGAAGGGAGAAAGGCGGACAGGTATCCGGTAAGCGGC
AGGGTCGGAACAGGAGAGCGCACGAGGGAGCTTCCAGGGGGAAACGCCTGGTATCTTTATAGTCCTGTCG
GGTTTCGCCACCTCTGACTTGAGCGTCGATTTTTGTGATGCTCGTCAGGGGGGCGGAGCCTATGGAAAAA
CGCCAGCAACGCGGCCTTTTTACGGTTCCTGGCCTTTTGCTGGCCTTTTGCTCACATGTTCTTTCCTGCG
TTATCCCCTGATTCTGTGGATAACCGTATTACCGCCTTTGAGTGAGCTGATACCGCTCGCCGCAGCCGAA
CGACCGAGCGCAGCGAGTCAGTGAGCGAGGAAGCGGAAGAGCGCCCAATACGCAAACCGCCTCTCCCCGC
GCGTTGGCCGATTCATTAATGCAGCTGGCACGACAGGTTTCCCGACTGGAAAGCGGGCAGTGAGCGCAAC
GCAATTAATGTGAGTTAGCTCACTCATTAGGCACCCCAGGCTTTACACTTTATGCTTCCGGCTCGTATGT
TGTGTGGAATTGTGAGCGGATAACAATTTCACACAGGAAACAGCTATGACCATGATTACGCCAAGCGCGC
AATTAACCCTCACTAAAGGGAACAAAAGCTGGAGCTGCAAGCTTAATGTAGTCTTATGCAATACTCTTGT
AGTCTTGCAACATGGTAACGATGAGTTAGCAACATGCCTTACAAGGAGAGAAAAAGCACCGTGCATGGCG
ATTGGTGGAAGTAAGGTGGTACGATCGTGCCTTATTAGGAAGGCAACAGACGGGTCTGACATGGATTGGA
CGAACCACTGAATTGCCGCATTGCAGAGATATTGTATTTAAGTGCCTAGCTCGATACATAAACGGGTCTC
TCTGGTTAGACCAGATCTGAGCCTGGGAGCTCTCTGGCTAACTAGGGAACCCACTGCTTAAGCCTCAATA
AAGCTTGCCTTGAGTGCTTCAAGTAGTGTGTGCCCGTCTGTTGTGTGACTCTGGTAACTAGAGATCCCTC
AGACCCTTTTAGTCAGTGTGGAAAATCTCTAGCAGTGGCGCCCGAACAGGGACTTGAAAGCGAAAGGGAA
ACCAGAGGAGCTCTCTCGACGCAGGACTCGGCTTGCTGAAGCGCGCACGGCAAGAGGCGAGGGGCGGCGA
CTGGTGAGTACGCCAAAAATTTTGACTAGCGGAGGCTAGAAGGAGAGAGATGGGTGCGAGAGCGTCAGTA
TTAAGCGGGGGAGAATTAGATCGCGATGGGAAAAAATTCGGTTAAGGCCAGGGGGAAAGAAAAAATATAA
ATTAAAACATATAGTATGGGCAAGCAGGGAGCTAGAACGATTCGCAGTTAATCCTGGCCTGTTAGAAACA
TCAGAAGGCTGTAGACAAATACTGGGACAGCTACAACCATCCCTTCAGACAGGATCAGAAGAACTTAGAT
CATTATATAATACAGTAGCAACCCTCTATTGTGTGCATCAAAGGATAGAGATAAAAGACACCAAGGAAGC
TTTAGACAAGATAGAGGAAGAGCAAAACAAAAGTAAGACCACCGCACAGCAAGCGGCCGCTGATCTTCAG
ACCTGGAGGAGGAGATATGAGGGACAATTGGAGAAGTGAATTATATAAATATAAAGTAGTAAAAATTGAA
CCATTAGGAGTAGCACCCACCAAGGCAAAGAGAAGAGTGGTGCAGAGAGAAAAAAGAGCAGTGGGAATAG
GAGCTTTGTTCCTTGGGTTCTTGGGAGCAGCAGGAAGCACTATGGGCGCAGCGTCAATGACGCTGACGGT
ACAGGCCAGACAATTATTGTCTGGTATAGTGCAGCAGCAGAACAATTTGCTGAGGGCTATTGAGGCGCAA
CAGCATCTGTTGCAACTCACAGTCTGGGGCATCAAGCAGCTCCAGGCAAGAATCCTGGCTGTGGAAAGAT
ACCTAAAGGATCAACAGCTCCTGGGGATTTGGGGTTGCTCTGGAAAACTCATTTGCACCACTGCTGTGCC
TTGGAATGCTAGTTGGAGTAATAAATCTCTGGAACAGATTTGGAATCACACGACCTGGATGGAGTGGGAC
AGAGAAATTAACAATTACACAAGCTTAATACACTCCTTAATTGAAGAATCGCAAAACCAGCAAGAAAAGA
ATGAACAAGAATTATTGGAATTAGATAAATGGGCAAGTTTGTGGAATTGGTTTAACATAACAAATTGGCT
GTGGTATATAAAATTATTCATAATGATAGTAGGAGGCTTGGTAGGTTTAAGAATAGTTTTTGCTGTACTT
TCTATAGTGAATAGAGTTAGGCAGGGATATTCACCATTATCGTTTCAGACCCACCTCCCAACCCCGAGGG
GACCCGACAGGCCCGAAGGAATAGAAGAAGAAGGTGGAGAGAGAGACAGAGACAGATCCATTCGATTAGT
GAACGGATCTCGACGGTATCGATCACGAGACTAGTATCGAGCGGCCGCCCCCTTCACCGAGGGCCTATTT
CCCATGATTCCTTCATATTTGCATATACGATACAAGGCTGTTAGAGAGATAATTGGAATTAATTTGACTG
TAAACACAAAGATATTAGTACAAAATACGTGACGTAGAAAGTAATAATTTCTTGGGTAGTTTGCAGTTTT
AAAATTATGTTTTAAAATGGACTATCATATGCTTACCGTAACTTGAAAGTATTTCGATTTCTTGGCTTTA
TATATCTTGTGGAAAGGACGAAACACCGGGTCTTCGAGAAGACCTGTTTTAGAGCTAGAAATAGCAAGTT
AAAATAAGGCTAGTCCGTTATCAACTTGAAAAAGTGGCACCGAGTCGGTGCTTTTTTTAATTCTCGACCT
CGAGACAAATGGCAGTATTCATCCACAATTTTAAAAGAAAAGGGGGGATTGGGGGGTACAGTGCAGGGGA
AAGAATAGTAGACATAATAGCAACAGACATACAAACTAAAGAATTACAAAAACAAATTACAAAAATTCAA
AATTTTCGGGTTTATTACAGGGACAGCAGAGATCCACTTTGGCCGCGGCTCGAGGCGATAAGCTTTGCAA
AGATGGATAAAGTTTTAAACAGAGAGGAATCTTTGCAGCTAATGGACCTTCTAGGTCTTGAAAGGAGTGG
GAATTGGCTCCGGTGCCCGTCAGTGGGCAGAGCGCACATCGCCCACAGTCCCCGAGAAGTTGGGGGGAGG
GGTCGGCAATTGAACCGGTGCCTAGAGAAGGTGGCGCGGGGTAAACTGGGAAAGTGATGTCGTGTACTGG
CTCCGCCTTTTTCCCGAGGGTGGGGGAGAACCGTATATAAGTGCAGTAGTCGCCGTGAACGTTCTTTTTC
GCAACGGGTTTGCCGCCAGAACACAGGTAAGTGCCGTGTGTGGTTCCCGCGGGCCTGGCCTCTTTACGGG
TTATGGCCCTTGCGTGCCTTGAATTACTTCCACTGGCTGCAGTACGTGATTCTTGATCCCGAGCTTCGGG
TTGGAAGTGGGTGGGAGAGTTCGAGGCCTTGCGCTTAAGGAGCCCCTTCGCCTCGTGCTTGAGTTGAGGC
CTGGCCTGGGCGCTGGGGCCGCCGCGTGCGAATCTGGTGGCACCTTCGCGCCTGTCTCGCTGCTTTCGAT
AAGTCTCTAGCCATTTAAAATTTTTGATGACCTGCTGCGACGCTTTTTTTCTGGCAAGATAGTCTTGTAA
ATGCGGGCCAAGATCTGCACACTGGTATTTCGGTTTTTGGGGCCGCGGGCGGCGACGGGGCCCGTGCGTC
CCAGCGCACATGTTCGGCGAGGCGGGGCCTGCGAGCGCGGCCACCGAGAATCGGACGGGGGTAGTCTCAA
GCTGGCCGGCCTGCTCTGGTGCCTGGCCTCGCGCCGCCGTGTATCGCCCCGCCCTGGGCGGCAAGGCTGG
CCCGGTCGGCACCAGTTGCGTGAGCGGAAAGATGGCCGCTTCCCGGCCCTGCTGCAGGGAGCTCAAAATG
GAGGACGCGGCGCTCGGGAGAGCGGGCGGGTGAGTCACCCACACAAAGGAAAAGGGCCTTTCCGTCCTCA
GCCGTCGCTTCATGTGACTCCACGGAGTACCGGGCGCCGTCCAGGCACCTCGATTAGTTCTCGAGCTTTT
GGAGTACGTCGTCTTTAGGTTGGGGGGAGGGGTTTTATGCGATGGAGTTTCCCCACACTGAGTGGGTGGA
GACTGAAGTTAGGCCAGCTTGGCACTTGATGTAATTCTCCTTGGAATTTGCCCTTTTTGAGTTTGGATCT
TGGTTCATTCTCAAGCCTCAGACAGTGGTTCAAAGTTTTTTTCTTCCATTTCAGGTGTCGTGAGGAATTC
TGCAGTCGATCGACGGTACCGCGGGCCCGGGATCCACGGTCGCCACCATGGGCGACACCTATCGGTACAT
TGGAGGAGGCGGGGGAGGGGAGGACCAGGTGGACCCCAGGCTGATCGACGGCAAGGGAGGAGGCGGGGGA
GGGAACTGGTCCCACCCCCAATTCGAGAAAGGCATGCTGATGGTGAGCAAGGGCGAGGAGGATAACATGG
CCATCATCAAGGAGTTCATGCGCTTCAAGGTGCACATGGAGGGCTCCGTGAACGGCCACGAGTTCGAGAT
CGAGGGCGAGGGCGAGGGCCGCCCCTACGAGGGCACCCAGACCGCCAAGCTGAAGGTGACCAAGGGTGGC
CCCCTGCCCTTCGCCTGGGACATCCTGTCCCCTCAGTTCATGTACGGCTCCAAGGCCTACGTGAAGCACC
CCGCCGACATCCCCGACTACTTGAAGCTGTCCTTCCCCGAGGGCTTCAAGTGGGAGCGCGTGATGAACTT
CGAGGACGGCGGCGTGGTGACCGTGACCCAGGACTCCTCCCTGCAGGACGGCGAGTTCATCTACAAGGTG
AAGCTGCGCGGCACCAACTTCCCCTCCGACGGCCCCGTAATGCAGAAGAAGACCATGGGCTGGGAGGCCT
CCTCCGAGCGGATGTACCCCGAGGACGGCGCCCTGAAGGGCGAGATCAAGCAGAGGCTGAAGCTGAAGGA
CGGCGGCCACTACGACGCTGAGGTCAAGACCACCTACAAGGCCAAGAAGCCCGTGCAGCTGCCCGGCGCC
TACAACGTCAACATCAAGTTGGACATCACCTCCCACAACGAGGACTACACCATCGTGGAACAGTACGAAC
GCGCCGAGGGCCGCCACTCCACCGGCGGCATGGACGAGCTGTACAAGAAACGGCCAGCCGAGGATATGGA
GGAAGAACAAGCCTTTAAACGATCTCGATAAAGCGGCCGCGTCGACAATCAACCTCTGGATTACAAAATT
TGTGAAAGATTGACTGGTATTCTTAACTATGTTGCTCCTTTTACGCTATGTGGATACGCTGCTTTAATGC
CTTTGTATCATGCTATTGCTTCCCGTATGGCTTTCATTTTCTCCTCCTTGTATAAATCCTGGTTGCTGTC
TCTTTATGAGGAGTTGTGGCCCGTTGTCAGGCAACGTGGCGTGGTGTGCACTGTGTTTGCTGACGCAACC
CCCACTGGTTGGGGCATTGCCACCACCTGTCAGCTCCTTTCCGGGACTTTCGCTTTCCCCCTCCCTATTG
CCACGGCGGAACTCATCGCCGCCTGCCTTGCCCGCTGCTGGACAGGGGCTCGGCTGTTGGGCACTGACAA
TTCCGTGGTGTTGTCGGGGAAGCTGACGTCCTTTCCATGGCTGCTCGCCTGTGTTGCCACCTGGATTCTG
CGCGGGACGTCCTTCTGCTACGTCCCTTCGGCCCTCAATCCAGCGGACCTTCCTTCCCGCGGCCTGCTGC
CGGCTCTGCGGCCTCTTCCGCATCTTCGCCTTCGCCCTCAGACGAGTCGGATCTCCCTTTGGGCCGCCTC
CCCGCCTGGGTACCTTTAAGACCAATGACTTACAAGGCAGCTGTAGATCTTAGCCACTTTTTAAAAGAAA
AGGGGGGACTGGAAGGGCTAATTCACTCCCAACGAAGATAAGATCTGCTTTTTGCTTGTACTGGGTCTCT
CTGGTTAGACCAGATCTGAGCCTGGGAGCTCTCTGGCTAACTAGGGAACCCACTGCTTAAGCCTCAATAA
AGCTTGCCTTGAGTGCTTCAAGTAGTGTGTGCCCGTCTGTTGTGTGACTCTGGTAACTAGAGATCCCTCA
GACCCTTTTAGTCAGTGTGGAAAATCTCTAGCAGTAGTAGTTCATGTCATCTTATTATTCAGTATTTATA
ACTTGCAAAGAAATGAATATCAGAGAGTGAGAGGAACTTGTTTATTGCAGCTTATAATGGTTACAAATAA
AGCAATAGCATCACAAATTTCACAAATAAAGCATTTTTTTCACTGCATTCTAGTTGTGGTTTGTCCAAAC
TCATCAATGTATCTTATCATGTCTGGCTCTAGCTATCCCGCCCCTAACTCCGCCCATCCCGCCCCTAACT
CCGCCCAGTTCCGCCCATTCTCCGCCCCATGGCTGACTAATTTTTTTTATTTATGCAGAGGCCGAGGCCG
CCTCGGCCTCTGAGCTATTCCAGAAGTAGTGAGGAGGCTTTTTTGGAGGCCTAGGGACGTACCCAATTCG
CCCTATAGTGAGTCGTATTACGCGCGCTCACTGGCCGTCGTTTTACAACGTCGTGACTGGGAAAACCCTG
GCGTTACCCAACTTAATCGCCTTGCAGCACATCCCCCTTTCGCCAGCTGGCGTAATAGCGAAGAGGCCCG
CACCGATCGCCCTTCCCAACAGTTGCGCAGCCTGAATGGCGAATGGG
[124 nt withheld, positions 8308-8431]
C
[91 nt withheld, positions 8433-8523]
A
[49 nt withheld, positions 8525-8573]
CCTTTGACGTTGGAGTCCACGTTCTTT
[37 nt withheld, positions 8601-8637]
ACCCTATCTCGGTCTATTCTTTTGATTTATAAGGGATTTTGCCGATTTCGGCCTATTGGTTAAAAAATGA
GCTGATTTAACAAAAATTTAACGCGAATTTTAACAAAATATTAACGCTTACAATTTAG
Features (pLannotate 1.2.2; 31 found; start..end, strand, type, name):
     24..128     +  promoter       AmpR promoter: bla
    129..989     +  CDS            AmpR: β-lactamase; bla; confers resistance to ampicillin, carbenicillin, and related antibiotics
   1160..1748    +  rep_origin     ori: high-copy-number ColE1/pMB1/pBR322/pUC origin of replication
   1931..2023    +  CDS            lacI (fragment): lac repressor; lacI; The lac repressor binds to the lac operator to inhibit transcription in E. coli. This inhibition can be relieved by adding lactose or isopropyl-β-D-thiogalactopyranoside (IPTG).
   2036..2057    +  protein_bind   CAP binding site: CAP binding activates transcription in the presence of cAMP. E. coli catabolite activator protein
   2072..2102    +  promoter       lac promoter: promoter for the E. coli lac operon
   2110..2126    +  protein_bind   lac operator: The lac repressor binds to the lac operator to inhibit transcription in E. coli. This inhibition can be relieved by adding lactose or isopropyl-β-D-thiogalactopyranoside (IPTG). lac repressor encoded by lacI
   2171..2189    +  promoter       T3 promoter: promoter for bacteriophage T3 RNA polymerase
   2217..2443    +  promoter       RSV promoter: Rous sarcoma virus enhancer/promoter
   2444..2624    +  LTR            5' LTR (truncated): truncated 5' long terminal repeat (LTR) from HIV-1
   2671..2796    +  misc_feature   HIV-1 Ψ: packaging signal of human immunodeficiency virus type 1
   2780..3143    +  CDS            HIV-1 gag (fragment): gag protein from human immunodeficiency virus 1; gag
   3289..3522    +  misc_feature   RRE: The Rev response element (RRE) of HIV-1 allows for Rev-dependent mRNA export from the nucleus to the cytoplasm.
   3899..3999    +  CDS            Rev (fragment): human immunodeficiency virus 1 (HIV-1) Rev protein; rev; enhances nuclear export of unspliced and incompletely spliced viral mRNAs
   4049..4289    +  promoter       U6 promoter: RNA polymerase III promoter for human U6 snRNA
   4316..4391    +  misc_RNA       gRNA scaffold: guide RNA scaffold for the Streptococcus pyogenes CRISPR/Cas9 system
   4439..4556    +  misc_feature   cPPT/CTS: central polypurine tract and central termination sequence of HIV-1
   4623..4689    +  CDS            small t antigen (fragment): SV40 (simian virus 40) small t antigen
   4715..4926    +  promoter       EF-1α core promoter: core promoter for human elongation factor EF-1α
   4927..5035    +  intron         EF-1α intron A (fragment): intron upstream of the start codon of human EF-1α
   5661..5864    +  intron         EF-1α intron A: truncated intron upstream of the start codon of human EF-1α
   5890..5915    +  misc_feature   MCS (fragment): multiple cloning site
   6060..6767    +  CDS            mCherry: mCherry is a basic (constitutively fluorescent) red fluorescent protein published in 2004, derived from Discosoma sp.. It is reported to be a very rapidly-maturing monomer with low acid sensitivity.
   6837..7425    +  misc_feature   WPRE: woodchuck hepatitis virus posttranscriptional regulatory element
   7430..7567    +  CDS            nef (fragment): NEF_HV1LA - Experimental evidence at protein level: Swiss-Prot protein existence level 1. Extracellular Nef protein targets CD4(+) T-lymphocytes for apoptosis by interacting with CXCR4 surface receptors. From Human immunodeficiency virus type 1 group M subtype B (isolate Lai) (HIV-1).
   7553..7733    +  LTR            5' LTR (truncated): truncated 5' long terminal repeat (LTR) from HIV-1
   7805..7926    +  polyA_signal   SV40 poly(A) signal: SV40 polyadenylation signal
   7966..8101    +  rep_origin     SV40 ori: SV40 origin of replication
   8122..8140    -  promoter       T7 promoter: promoter for bacteriophage T7 RNA polymerase
   8148..8303    +  CDS            lacZα (fragment): LacZα fragment of β-galactosidase; lacZ fragment
   8308..8736    +  rep_origin     f1 ori (sequence partly withheld): f1 bacteriophage origin of replication; arrow indicates direction of (+) strand synthesis
