>Addgene plasmid #178282 | pLKO_AU1.C.NWS_mCherry-NLS | addgene full sequence | sequence record 367194 | Addgene NGS Result
GGCCACGAGTTCGAGATCGAGGGCGAGGGCGAGGGCCGCCCCTACGAGGGCACCCAGACCGCCAAGCTGA
AGGTGACCAAGGGTGGCCCCCTGCCCTTCGCCTGGGACATCCTGTCCCCTCAGTTCATGTACGGCTCCAA
GGCCTACGTGAAGCACCCCGCCGACATCCCCGACTACTTGAAGCTGTCCTTCCCCGAGGGCTTCAAGTGG
GAGCGCGTGATGAACTTCGAGGACGGCGGCGTGGTGACCGTGACCCAGGACTCCTCCCTGCAGGACGGCG
AGTTCATCTACAAGGTGAAGCTGCGCGGCACCAACTTCCCCTCCGACGGCCCCGTAATGCAGAAGAAGAC
CATGGGCTGGGAGGCCTCCTCCGAGCGGATGTACCCCGAGGACGGCGCCCTGAAGGGCGAGATCAAGCAG
AGGCTGAAGCTGAAGGACGGCGGCCACTACGACGCTGAGGTCAAGACCACCTACAAGGCCAAGAAGCCCG
TGCAGCTGCCCGGCGCCTACAACGTCAACATCAAGTTGGACATCACCTCCCACAACGAGGACTACACCAT
CGTGGAACAGTACGAACGCGCCGAGGGCCGCCACTCCACCGGCGGCATGGACGAGCTGTACAAGAAACGG
CCAGCCGAGGATATGGAGGAAGAACAAGCCTTTAAACGATCTCGATAAAGCGGCCGCGTCGACAATCAAC
CTCTGGATTACAAAATTTGTGAAAGATTGACTGGTATTCTTAACTATGTTGCTCCTTTTACGCTATGTGG
ATACGCTGCTTTAATGCCTTTGTATCATGCTATTGCTTCCCGTATGGCTTTCATTTTCTCCTCCTTGTAT
AAATCCTGGTTGCTGTCTCTTTATGAGGAGTTGTGGCCCGTTGTCAGGCAACGTGGCGTGGTGTGCACTG
TGTTTGCTGACGCAACCCCCACTGGTTGGGGCATTGCCACCACCTGTCAGCTCCTTTCCGGGACTTTCGC
TTTCCCCCTCCCTATTGCCACGGCGGAACTCATCGCCGCCTGCCTTGCCCGCTGCTGGACAGGGGCTCGG
CTGTTGGGCACTGACAATTCCGTGGTGTTGTCGGGGAAGCTGACGTCCTTTCCATGGCTGCTCGCCTGTG
TTGCCACCTGGATTCTGCGCGGGACGTCCTTCTGCTACGTCCCTTCGGCCCTCAATCCAGCGGACCTTCC
TTCCCGCGGCCTGCTGCCGGCTCTGCGGCCTCTTCCGCATCTTCGCCTTCGCCCTCAGACGAGTCGGATC
TCCCTTTGGGCCGCCTCCCCGCCTGGGTACCTTTAAGACCAATGACTTACAAGGCAGCTGTAGATCTTAG
CCACTTTTTAAAAGAAAAGGGGGGACTGGAAGGGCTAATTCACTCCCAACGAAGATAAGATCTGCTTTTT
GCTTGTACTGGGTCTCTCTGGTTAGACCAGATCTGAGCCTGGGAGCTCTCTGGCTAACTAGGGAACCCAC
TGCTTAAGCCTCAATAAAGCTTGCCTTGAGTGCTTCAAGTAGTGTGTGCCCGTCTGTTGTGTGACTCTGG
TAACTAGAGATCCCTCAGACCCTTTTAGTCAGTGTGGAAAATCTCTAGCAGTAGTAGTTCATGTCATCTT
ATTATTCAGTATTTATAACTTGCAAAGAAATGAATATCAGAGAGTGAGAGGAACTTGTTTATTGCAGCTT
ATAATGGTTACAAATAAAGCAATAGCATCACAAATTTCACAAATAAAGCATTTTTTTCACTGCATTCTAG
TTGTGGTTTGTCCAAACTCATCAATGTATCTTATCATGTCTGGCTCTAGCTATCCCGCCCCTAACTCCGC
CCATCCCGCCCCTAACTCCGCCCAGTTCCGCCCATTCTCCGCCCCATGGCTGACTAATTTTTTTTATTTA
TGCAGAGGCCGAGGCCGCCTCGGCCTCTGAGCTATTCCAGAAGTAGTGAGGAGGCTTTTTTGGAGGCCTA
GGGACGTACCCAATTCGCCCTATAGTGAGTCGTATTACGCGCGCTCACTGGCCGTCGTTTTACAACGTCG
TGACTGGGAAAACCCTGGCGTTACCCAACTTAATCGCCTTGCAGCACATCCCCCTTTCGCCAGCTGGCGT
AATAGCGAAGAGGCCCGCACCGATCGCCCTTCCCAACAGTTGCGCAGCCTGAATGGCGAATGGG
[124 nt withheld, positions 2165-2288]
C
[91 nt withheld, positions 2290-2380]
A
[49 nt withheld, positions 2382-2430]
CCTTTGACGTTGGAGTCCACGTTCTTT
[37 nt withheld, positions 2458-2494]
ACCCTATCTCGGTCTATTCTTTTGATTTATAAGGGATTTTGCCGATTTCGGCCTATTGGTTAAAAAATGA
GCTGATTTAACAAAAATTTAACGCGAATTTTAACAAAATATTAACGCTTACAATTTAGGTGGCACTTTTC
GGGGAAATGTGCGCGGAACCCCTATTTGTTTATTTTTCTAAATACATTCAAATATGTATCCGCTCATGAG
ACAATAACCCTGATAAATGCTTCAATAATATTGAAAAAGGAAGAGTATGAGTATTCAACATTTCCGTGTC
GCCCTTATTCCCTTTTTTGCGGCATTTTGCCTTCCTGTTTTTGCTCACCCAGAAACGCTGGTGAAAGTAA
AAGATGCTGAAGATCAGTTGGGTGCACGAGTGGGTTACATCGAACTGGATCTCAACAGCGGTAAGATCCT
TGAGAGTTTTCGCCCCGAAGAACGTTTTCCAATGATGAGCACTTTTAAAGTTCTGCTATGTGGCGCGGTA
TTATCCCGTATTGACGCCGGGCAAGAGCAACTCGGTCGCCGCATACACTATTCTCAGAATGACTTGGTTG
AGTACTCACCAGTCACAGAAAAGCATCTTACGGATGGCATGACAGTAAGAGAATTATGCAGTGCTGCCAT
AACCATGAGTGATAACACTGCGGCCAACTTACTTCTGACAACGATCGGAGGACCGAAGGAGCTAACCGCT
TTTTTGCACAACATGGGGGATCATGTAACTCGCCTTGATCGTTGGGAACCGGAGCTGAATGAAGCCATAC
CAAACGACGAGCGTGACACCACGATGCCTGTAGCAATGGCAACAACGTTGCGCAAACTATTAACTGGCGA
ACTACTTACTCTAGCTTCCCGGCAACAATTAATAGACTGGATGGAGGCGGATAAAGTTGCAGGACCACTT
CTGCGCTCGGCCCTTCCGGCTGGCTGGTTTATTGCTGATAAATCTGGAGCCGGTGAGCGTGGGTCTCGCG
GTATCATTGCAGCACTGGGGCCAGATGGTAAGCCCTCCCGTATCGTAGTTATCTACACGACGGGGAGTCA
GGCAACTATGGATGAACGAAATAGACAGATCGCTGAGATAGGTGCCTCACTGATTAAGCATTGGTAACTG
TCAGACCAAGTTTACTCATATATACTTTAGATTGATTTAAAACTTCATTTTTAATTTAAAAGGATCTAGG
TGAAGATCCTTTTTGATAATCTCATGACCAAAATCCCTTAACGTGAGTTTTCGTTCCACTGAGCGTCAGA
CCCCGTAGAAAAGATCAAAGGATCTTCTTGAGATCCTTTTTTTCTGCGCGTAATCTGCTGCTTGCAAACA
AAAAAACCACCGCTACCAGCGGTGGTTTGTTTGCCGGATCAAGAGCTACCAACTCTTTTTCCGAAGGTAA
CTGGCTTCAGCAGAGCGCAGATACCAAATACTGTTCTTCTAGTGTAGCCGTAGTTAGGCCACCACTTCAA
GAACTCTGTAGCACCGCCTACATACCTCGCTCTGCTAATCCTGTTACCAGTGGCTGCTGCCAGTGGCGAT
AAGTCGTGTCTTACCGGGTTGGACTCAAGACGATAGTTACCGGATAAGGCGCAGCGGTCGGGCTGAACGG
GGGGTTCGTGCACACAGCCCAGCTTGGAGCGAACGACCTACACCGAACTGAGATACCTACAGCGTGAGCT
ATGAGAAAGCGCCACGCTTCCCGAAGGGAGAAAGGCGGACAGGTATCCGGTAAGCGGCAGGGTCGGAACA
GGAGAGCGCACGAGGGAGCTTCCAGGGGGAAACGCCTGGTATCTTTATAGTCCTGTCGGGTTTCGCCACC
TCTGACTTGAGCGTCGATTTTTGTGATGCTCGTCAGGGGGGCGGAGCCTATGGAAAAACGCCAGCAACGC
GGCCTTTTTACGGTTCCTGGCCTTTTGCTGGCCTTTTGCTCACATGTTCTTTCCTGCGTTATCCCCTGAT
TCTGTGGATAACCGTATTACCGCCTTTGAGTGAGCTGATACCGCTCGCCGCAGCCGAACGACCGAGCGCA
GCGAGTCAGTGAGCGAGGAAGCGGAAGAGCGCCCAATACGCAAACCGCCTCTCCCCGCGCGTTGGCCGAT
TCATTAATGCAGCTGGCACGACAGGTTTCCCGACTGGAAAGCGGGCAGTGAGCGCAACGCAATTAATGTG
AGTTAGCTCACTCATTAGGCACCCCAGGCTTTACACTTTATGCTTCCGGCTCGTATGTTGTGTGGAATTG
TGAGCGGATAACAATTTCACACAGGAAACAGCTATGACCATGATTACGCCAAGCGCGCAATTAACCCTCA
CTAAAGGGAACAAAAGCTGGAGCTGCAAGCTTAATGTAGTCTTATGCAATACTCTTGTAGTCTTGCAACA
TGGTAACGATGAGTTAGCAACATGCCTTACAAGGAGAGAAAAAGCACCGTGCATGGCGATTGGTGGAAGT
AAGGTGGTACGATCGTGCCTTATTAGGAAGGCAACAGACGGGTCTGACATGGATTGGACGAACCACTGAA
TTGCCGCATTGCAGAGATATTGTATTTAAGTGCCTAGCTCGATACATAAACGGGTCTCTCTGGTTAGACC
AGATCTGAGCCTGGGAGCTCTCTGGCTAACTAGGGAACCCACTGCTTAAGCCTCAATAAAGCTTGCCTTG
AGTGCTTCAAGTAGTGTGTGCCCGTCTGTTGTGTGACTCTGGTAACTAGAGATCCCTCAGACCCTTTTAG
TCAGTGTGGAAAATCTCTAGCAGTGGCGCCCGAACAGGGACTTGAAAGCGAAAGGGAAACCAGAGGAGCT
CTCTCGACGCAGGACTCGGCTTGCTGAAGCGCGCACGGCAAGAGGCGAGGGGCGGCGACTGGTGAGTACG
CCAAAAATTTTGACTAGCGGAGGCTAGAAGGAGAGAGATGGGTGCGAGAGCGTCAGTATTAAGCGGGGGA
GAATTAGATCGCGATGGGAAAAAATTCGGTTAAGGCCAGGGGGAAAGAAAAAATATAAATTAAAACATAT
AGTATGGGCAAGCAGGGAGCTAGAACGATTCGCAGTTAATCCTGGCCTGTTAGAAACATCAGAAGGCTGT
AGACAAATACTGGGACAGCTACAACCATCCCTTCAGACAGGATCAGAAGAACTTAGATCATTATATAATA
CAGTAGCAACCCTCTATTGTGTGCATCAAAGGATAGAGATAAAAGACACCAAGGAAGCTTTAGACAAGAT
AGAGGAAGAGCAAAACAAAAGTAAGACCACCGCACAGCAAGCGGCCGCTGATCTTCAGACCTGGAGGAGG
AGATATGAGGGACAATTGGAGAAGTGAATTATATAAATATAAAGTAGTAAAAATTGAACCATTAGGAGTA
GCACCCACCAAGGCAAAGAGAAGAGTGGTGCAGAGAGAAAAAAGAGCAGTGGGAATAGGAGCTTTGTTCC
TTGGGTTCTTGGGAGCAGCAGGAAGCACTATGGGCGCAGCGTCAATGACGCTGACGGTACAGGCCAGACA
ATTATTGTCTGGTATAGTGCAGCAGCAGAACAATTTGCTGAGGGCTATTGAGGCGCAACAGCATCTGTTG
CAACTCACAGTCTGGGGCATCAAGCAGCTCCAGGCAAGAATCCTGGCTGTGGAAAGATACCTAAAGGATC
AACAGCTCCTGGGGATTTGGGGTTGCTCTGGAAAACTCATTTGCACCACTGCTGTGCCTTGGAATGCTAG
TTGGAGTAATAAATCTCTGGAACAGATTTGGAATCACACGACCTGGATGGAGTGGGACAGAGAAATTAAC
AATTACACAAGCTTAATACACTCCTTAATTGAAGAATCGCAAAACCAGCAAGAAAAGAATGAACAAGAAT
TATTGGAATTAGATAAATGGGCAAGTTTGTGGAATTGGTTTAACATAACAAATTGGCTGTGGTATATAAA
ATTATTCATAATGATAGTAGGAGGCTTGGTAGGTTTAAGAATAGTTTTTGCTGTACTTTCTATAGTGAAT
AGAGTTAGGCAGGGATATTCACCATTATCGTTTCAGACCCACCTCCCAACCCCGAGGGGACCCGACAGGC
CCGAAGGAATAGAAGAAGAAGGTGGAGAGAGAGACAGAGACAGATCCATTCGATTAGTGAACGGATCTCG
ACGGTATCGATCACGAGACTAGTATCGAGCGGCCGCCCCCTTCACCGAGGGCCTATTTCCCATGATTCCT
TCATATTTGCATATACGATACAAGGCTGTTAGAGAGATAATTGGAATTAATTTGACTGTAAACACAAAGA
TATTAGTACAAAATACGTGACGTAGAAAGTAATAATTTCTTGGGTAGTTTGCAGTTTTAAAATTATGTTT
TAAAATGGACTATCATATGCTTACCGTAACTTGAAAGTATTTCGATTTCTTGGCTTTATATATCTTGTGG
AAAGGACGAAACACCGGGTCTTCGAGAAGACCTGTTTTAGAGCTAGAAATAGCAAGTTAAAATAAGGCTA
GTCCGTTATCAACTTGAAAAAGTGGCACCGAGTCGGTGCTTTTTTTAATTCTCGACCTCGAGACAAATGG
CAGTATTCATCCACAATTTTAAAAGAAAAGGGGGGATTGGGGGGTACAGTGCAGGGGAAAGAATAGTAGA
CATAATAGCAACAGACATACAAACTAAAGAATTACAAAAACAAATTACAAAAATTCAAAATTTTCGGGTT
TATTACAGGGACAGCAGAGATCCACTTTGGCCGCGGCTCGAGGCGATAAGCTTTGCAAAGATGGATAAAG
TTTTAAACAGAGAGGAATCTTTGCAGCTAATGGACCTTCTAGGTCTTGAAAGGAGTGGGAATTGGCTCCG
GTGCCCGTCAGTGGGCAGAGCGCACATCGCCCACAGTCCCCGAGAAGTTGGGGGGAGGGGTCGGCAATTG
AACCGGTGCCTAGAGAAGGTGGCGCGGGGTAAACTGGGAAAGTGATGTCGTGTACTGGCTCCGCCTTTTT
CCCGAGGGTGGGGGAGAACCGTATATAAGTGCAGTAGTCGCCGTGAACGTTCTTTTTCGCAACGGGTTTG
CCGCCAGAACACAGGTAAGTGCCGTGTGTGGTTCCCGCGGGCCTGGCCTCTTTACGGGTTATGGCCCTTG
CGTGCCTTGAATTACTTCCACCTGGCTGCAGTACGTGATTCTTGATCCCGAGCTTCGGGTTGGAAGTGGG
TGGGAGAGTTCGAGGCCTTGCGCTTAAGGAGCCCCTTCGCCTCGTGCTTGAGTTGAGGCCTGGCCTGGGC
GCTGGGGCCGCCGCGTGCGAATCTGGTGGCACCTTCGCGCCTGTCTCGCTGCTTTCGATAAGTCTCTAGC
CATTTAAAATTTTTGATGACCTGCTGCGACGCTTTTTTTCTGGCAAGATAGTCTTGTAAATGCGGGCCAA
GATCTGCACACTGGTATTTCGGTTTTTGGGGCCGCGGGCGGCGACGGGGCCCGTGCGTCCCAGCGCACAT
GTTCGGCGAGGCGGGGCCTGCGAGCGCGGCCACCGAGAATCGGACGGGGGTAGTCTCAAGCTGGCCGGCC
TGCTCTGGTGCCTGGCCTCGCGCCGCCGTGTATCGCCCCGCCCTGGGCGGCAAGGCTGGCCCGGTCGGCA
CCAGTTGCGTGAGCGGAAAGATGGCCGCTTCCCGGCCCTGCTGCAGGGAGCTCAAAATGGAGGACGCGGC
GCTCGGGAGAGCGGGCGGGTGAGTCACCCACACAAAGGAAAAGGGCCTTTCCGTCCTCAGCCGTCGCTTC
ATGTGACTCCACGGAGTACCGGGCGCCGTCCAGGCACCTCGATTAGTTCTCGAGCTTTTGGAGTACGTCG
TCTTTAGGTTGGGGGGAGGGGTTTTATGCGATGGAGTTTCCCCACACTGAGTGGGTGGAGACTGAAGTTA
GGCCAGCTTGGCACTTGATGTAATTCTCCTTGGAATTTGCCCTTTTTGAGTTTGGATCTTGGTTCATTCT
CAAGCCTCAGACAGTGGTTCAAAGTTTTTTTCTTCCATTTCAGGTGTCGTGAGGAATTCTGCAGTCGATC
GACGGTACCGCGGGCCCGGGATCCACGGTCGCCACCATGGGCGACACCTATCGGTACATTGGAGGAGGCG
GGGGAGGGGAGGACCAGGTGGACCCCAGGCTGATCGACGGCAAGGGAGGAGGCGGGGGAGGGAACTGGTC
CCACCCCCAATTCGAGAAAGGCATGCTGATGGTGAGCAAGGGCGAGGAGGATAACATGGCCATCATCAAG
GAGTTCATGCGCTTCAAGGTGCACATGGAGGGCTCCGTGAAC
Features (pLannotate 1.2.2; 29 found; start..end, strand, type, name):
    694..1282    +  misc_feature   WPRE: woodchuck hepatitis virus posttranscriptional regulatory element
   1287..1424    +  CDS            nef (fragment): NEF_HV1LA - Experimental evidence at protein level: Swiss-Prot protein existence level 1. Extracellular Nef protein targets CD4(+) T-lymphocytes for apoptosis by interacting with CXCR4 surface receptors. From Human immunodeficiency virus type 1 group M subtype B (isolate Lai) (HIV-1).
   1410..1590    +  LTR            5' LTR (truncated): truncated 5' long terminal repeat (LTR) from HIV-1
   1662..1783    +  polyA_signal   SV40 poly(A) signal: SV40 polyadenylation signal
   1823..1958    +  rep_origin     SV40 ori: SV40 origin of replication
   1979..1997    -  promoter       T7 promoter: promoter for bacteriophage T7 RNA polymerase
   2005..2160    +  CDS            lacZα (fragment): LacZα fragment of β-galactosidase; lacZ fragment
   2165..2593    +  rep_origin     f1 ori (sequence partly withheld): f1 bacteriophage origin of replication; arrow indicates direction of (+) strand synthesis
   2646..2750    +  promoter       AmpR promoter: bla
   2751..3611    +  CDS            AmpR: β-lactamase; bla; confers resistance to ampicillin, carbenicillin, and related antibiotics
   3782..4370    +  rep_origin     ori: high-copy-number ColE1/pMB1/pBR322/pUC origin of replication
   4553..4645    +  CDS            lacI (fragment): lac repressor; lacI; The lac repressor binds to the lac operator to inhibit transcription in E. coli. This inhibition can be relieved by adding lactose or isopropyl-β-D-thiogalactopyranoside (IPTG).
   4658..4679    +  protein_bind   CAP binding site: CAP binding activates transcription in the presence of cAMP. E. coli catabolite activator protein
   4694..4724    +  promoter       lac promoter: promoter for the E. coli lac operon
   4732..4748    +  protein_bind   lac operator: The lac repressor binds to the lac operator to inhibit transcription in E. coli. This inhibition can be relieved by adding lactose or isopropyl-β-D-thiogalactopyranoside (IPTG). lac repressor encoded by lacI
   4793..4811    +  promoter       T3 promoter: promoter for bacteriophage T3 RNA polymerase
   4839..5065    +  promoter       RSV promoter: Rous sarcoma virus enhancer/promoter
   5066..5246    +  LTR            5' LTR (truncated): truncated 5' long terminal repeat (LTR) from HIV-1
   5293..5418    +  misc_feature   HIV-1 Ψ: packaging signal of human immunodeficiency virus type 1
   5402..5765    +  CDS            HIV-1 gag (fragment): gag protein from human immunodeficiency virus 1; gag
   5911..6144    +  misc_feature   RRE: The Rev response element (RRE) of HIV-1 allows for Rev-dependent mRNA export from the nucleus to the cytoplasm.
   6521..6621    +  CDS            Rev (fragment): human immunodeficiency virus 1 (HIV-1) Rev protein; rev; enhances nuclear export of unspliced and incompletely spliced viral mRNAs
   6671..6911    +  promoter       U6 promoter: RNA polymerase III promoter for human U6 snRNA
   6938..7013    +  misc_RNA       gRNA scaffold: guide RNA scaffold for the Streptococcus pyogenes CRISPR/Cas9 system
   7061..7178    +  misc_feature   cPPT/CTS: central polypurine tract and central termination sequence of HIV-1
   7245..7311    +  CDS            small t antigen (fragment): SV40 (simian virus 40) small t antigen
   7318..8496    +  promoter       EF-1α promoter: strong constitutive promoter for human elongation factor EF-1α
   8513..8538    +  misc_feature   MCS (fragment): multiple cloning site
   8683..624     +  CDS            mCherry (across the origin): mCherry is a basic (constitutively fluorescent) red fluorescent protein published in 2004, derived from Discosoma sp.. It is reported to be a very rapidly-maturing monomer with low acid sensitivity.
