[The description below was written by a language model from this plasmid's Addgene catalogue record and pLannotate feature annotations shown in this document.]
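Description:
pLKO_AU1.C.NWS_mCherry-NLS is a lentiviral transfer plasmid on a pLKO backbone, about 8.8 kb in both the depositor and sequencing-verified records, which annotate the same set of parts at different start coordinates. It is maintained in E. coli through a high-copy ColE1/pUC origin with ampicillin selection (AmpR), and it also carries an f1 origin and leftover lac, T3 and T7 cloning-vector elements. The viral portion has a third-generation layout. An RSV promoter drives a truncated HIV-1 5' LTR, followed by the Ψ packaging signal, a partial gag sequence, the RRE and a cPPT/CTS. A WPRE, a second truncated LTR at the 3' end, an SV40 poly(A) signal and an SV40 origin lie downstream. No mammalian drug-selection marker is annotated, so transduced cells would be identified through the reporter.

Two expression units sit between the LTRs. A human U6 promoter is followed closely by the S. pyogenes Cas9 guide RNA scaffold, forming a cassette into which an sgRNA spacer can be cloned. The plasmid does not encode Cas9, so it must be supplied separately. Downstream, the EF-1α promoter with its intron drives mCherry. According to the catalogue entry, mCherry carries an N-terminal combination of three epitope tags (AU1, C and NWS) and a C-terminal nuclear localization signal. These short tags and the NLS are not individually annotated in the feature tables, although there is unannotated space flanking the mCherry coding sequence. This tagged nuclear protein serves as a nuclear protein barcode (nPC): the specific epitope combination marks the vector and the cells carrying it. Pairing a given barcode with a given guide allows CRISPR perturbations to be read out in situ, enabling spatial detection of CRISPR screens.
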