Addgene plasmid #178282: pLKO_AU1.C.NWS_mCherry-NLS
Purpose: Nuclear Protein Barcode (nPC) for vector/cell tracking. Contains U6 trRNA cassette for sgRNA cloning. Enables spatial detection of CRISPR screens.
Depositing lab: Brian Brown. Depositing organization: Icahn School of Medicine at Mount Sinai. Publication: Spatial CRISPR genomics identifies regulators of the tumor microenvironment. Dhainaut M, Rose SA, Akturk G, Wroblewska A, Nielsen SR, Park ES, Buckup M, Roudko V, Pia L, Sweeney R, Le Berichel J, Wilk CM, Bektesevic A, Lee BH, Bhardwaj N, Rahman AH, Baccarini A, Gnjatic S, Pe'er D, Merad M, Brown BD. Cell. 2022 Mar 10. pii: S0092-8674(22)00195-7. doi: 10.1016/j.cell.2022.02.015. PubMed 35290801.
Backbone
  Vector backbone: pLKO
  Backbone size w/o insert (bp): 9000
  Vector type: Lentiviral
Growth in bacteria
  Bacterial resistance: Ampicillin, 100 μg/mL
  Growth temperature: 37°C
  Growth strain: NEB Stable
  Copy number: High Copy
Gene/Insert
  Gene/Insert name: nPC Tagged mCherry-NLS
  Species: H. sapiens (human)
  Insert size (bp): 1000
  Promoter: eF1a
  Tag / fusion protein: AU1.C.NWS (N terminal on insert); Nuclear Localization Signal (C terminal on insert)
  Cloning method: Restriction Enzyme; 5′ cloning site unknown (unknown if destroyed)
  Sequencing primers: 5′ cctttttgagtttggatcttggttcat
Terms and licenses: Academic/Nonprofit Terms; Industry Terms: Not Available to Industry
Depositor comments: Please visit https://www.biorxiv.org/content/10.1101/2021.07.13.451021v1 for bioRxiv preprint.
How to cite: pLKO_AU1.C.NWS_mCherry-NLS was a gift from Brian Brown (Addgene plasmid # 178282 ; http://n2t.net/addgene:178282 ; RRID:Addgene_178282)
