>Addgene plasmid #178282 | pLKO_AU1.C.NWS_mCherry-NLS | depositor partial sequence | sequence record 346114 | nPC Tagged mCherry
ATGGGCGACACCTATCGGTACATTGGAGGAGGCGGGGGAGGGGAGGACCAGGTGGACCCCAGGCTGATCG
ACGGCAAGGGAGGAGGCGGGGGAGGGAACTGGTCCCACCCCCAATTCGAGAAAGGCATGCTGATGGTGAG
CAAGGGCGAGGAGGATAACATGGCCATCATCAAGGAGTTCATGCGCTTCAAGGTGCACATGGAGGGCTCC
GTGAACGGCCACGAGTTCGAGATCGAGGGCGAGGGCGAGGGCCGCCCCTACGAGGGCACCCAGACCGCCA
AGCTGAAGGTGACCAAGGGTGGCCCCCTGCCCTTCGCCTGGGACATCCTGTCCCCTCAGTTCATGTACGG
CTCCAAGGCCTACGTGAAGCACCCCGCCGACATCCCCGACTACTTGAAGCTGTCCTTCCCCGAGGGCTTC
AAGTGGGAGCGCGTGATGAACTTCGAGGACGGCGGCGTGGTGACCGTGACCCAGGACTCCTCCCTGCAGG
ACGGCGAGTTCATCTACAAGGTGAAGCTGCGCGGCACCAACTTCCCCTCCGACGGCCCCGTAATGCAGAA
GAAGACCATGGGCTGGGAGGCCTCCTCCGAGCGGATGTACCCCGAGGACGGCGCCCTGAAGGGCGAGATC
AAGCAGAGGCTGAAGCTGAAGGACGGCGGCCACTACGACGCTGAGGTCAAGACCACCTACAAGGCCAAGA
AGCCCGTGCAGCTGCCCGGCGCCTACAACGTCAACATCAAGTTGGACATCACCTCCCACAACGAGGACTA
CACCATCGTGGAACAGTACGAACGCGCCGAGGGCCGCCACTCCACCGGCGGCATGGACGAGCTGTACAAG
AAACGGCCAGCCGAGGATATGGAGGAAGAACAAGCCTTTAAACGATCTCGATAAA
